>Addgene plasmid #46054 | pXP712 | depositor full sequence | sequence record 64877 | pXP712 sequence 5143 bps
CATATGAGGCATTTGCAAGAATTACTCGTGAGTAAGGAAAGAGTGAGGAACTATCGCATACCTGCATTTA
AAGATGCCGATTTGGGCGCGAATCCTTTATTTTGGCTTCACCCTCATACTATTATCAGGGCCAGAAAAAG
GAAGTGTTTCCCTCCTTCTTGAATTGATGTTACCCTCATAAAGCACGTGGCCTCTTATCGAGAAAGAAAT
TACCGTCGCTCGTGATTTGTTTGCAAAAAGAACAAAACTGAAAAAACCCAGACACGCTCGACTTCCTGTC
TTCCTATTGATTGCAGCTTCCAATTTCGTCACACAACAAGGTCCTAGCGACGGCTCACAGGTTTTGTAAC
AAGCAATCGAAGGTTCTGGAATGGCGGGAAAGGGTTTAGTACCACATGCTATGATGCCCACTGTGATCTC
CAGAGCAAAGTTCGTTCGATCGTACTGTTACTCTCTCTCTTTCAAACAGAATTGTCCGAATCGTGTGACA
ACAACAGCCTGTTCTCACACACTCTTTTCTTCTAACCAAGGGGGTGGTTTAGTTTAGTAGAACCTCGTGA
AACTTACATTTACATATATATAAACTTGCATAAATTGGTCAATGCAAGAAATACATATTTGGTCTTTTCT
AATTCGTAGTTTTTCAAGTTCTTAGATGCTTTCTTTTTCTCTTTTTTACAGATCATCAAGGAAGTAATTA
TCTACTTTTTACAACAAATATACTAGTCTCGAGTCATGTAATTAGTTATGTCACGCTTACATTCACGCCC
TCCCCCCACATCCGCTCTAACCGAAAAGGAAGGAGTTAGACAACCTGAAGTCTAGGTCCCTATTTATTTT
TTTATAGTTATGTTAGTATTAAGAACGTTATTTATATTTCAAATTTTTCTTTTTTTTCTGTACAGACGCG
TGTACGCATGTAACATTATACTGAAAACCTTGCTTGAGAAGGTTTTGGGACGCTCGAAGGCTTTAATTTG
CGGCCAAGCTTGCATGCCTGCAGGTCGACTCTAGAGGATCCCCGGGATAACTTCGTATAGCATACATTAT
ACGAAGTTATCAGGGTCCATAAAGCTTTTCAATTCATCTTTTTTTTTTTTGTTCTTTTTTTTGATTCCGG
TTTCTTTGAAATTTTTTTGATTCGGTAATCTCCGAGCAGAAGGAAGAACGAAGGAAGGAGCACAGACTTA
GATTGGTATATATACGCATATGTGGTGTTGAAGAAACATGAAATTGCCCAGTATTCTTAACCCAACTGCA
CAGAACAAAAACCTGCAGGAAACGAAGATAAATCATGTCGAAAGCTACATATAAGGAACGTGCTGCTACT
CATCCTAGTCCTGTTGCTGCCAAGCTATTTAATATCATGCACGAAAAGCAAACAAACTTGTGTGCTTCAT
TGGATGTTCGTACCACCAAGGAATTACTGGAGTTAGTTGAAGCATTAGGTCCCAAAATTTGTTTACTAAA
AACACATGTGGATATCTTGACTGATTTTTCCATGGAGGGCACAGTTAAGCCGCTAAAGGCATTATCCGCC
AAGTACAATTTTTTACTCTTCGAAGACAGAAAATTTGCTGACATTGGTAATACAGTCAAATTGCAGTACT
CTGCGGGTGTATACAGAATAGCAGAATGGGCAGACATTACGAATGCACACGGTGTGGTGGGCCCAGGTAT
TGTTAGCGGTTTGAAGCAGGCGGCGGAAGAAGTAACAAAGGAACCTAGAGGCCTTTTGATGTTAGCAGAA
TTGTCATGCAAGGGCTCCCTAGCTACTGGAGAATATACTAAGGGTACTGTTGACATTGCGAAGAGCGACA
AAGATTTTGTTATCGGCTTTATTGCTCAAAGAGACATGGGTGGAAGAGATGAAGGTTACGATTGGTTGAT
TATGACACCCGGTGTGGGTTTAGATGACAAGGGAGACGCATTGGGTCAACAGTATAGAACCGTGGATGAT
GTGGTCTCTACAGGATCTGACATTATTATTGTTGGAAGAGGACTATTTGCAAAGGGAAGGGATGCTAAGG
TAGAGGGTGAACGTTACAGAAAAGCAGGCTGGGAAGCATATTTGAGAAGATGCGGCCAGCAAAACTAAAA
AACTGTATTATAAGTAAATGCATGTATACTAAACTCACAAATTAGAGCTTCAATTTAATTATATCAGTTA
TTACCCATAACTTCGTATAGCATACATTATACGAAGTTATCCCGGGTACCGAGCTCGAATTCATCACGTG
CTATAAAAATAATTATAATTTAAATTTTTTAATATAAATATATAAATTAAAAATAGAAAGTAAAAAAAGA
AATTAAAGAAAAAATAGTTTTTGTTTTCCGAAGATGTAAAAGACTCTAGGGGGATCGCCAACAAATACTA
CCTTTTATCTTGCTCTTCCTGCTCTCAGGTATTAATGCCGAATTGTTTCATCTTGTCTGTGTAGAAGACC
ACACACGAAAATCCTGTGATTTTACATTTTACTTATCGTTAATCGAATGTATATCTATTTAATCTGCTTT
TCTTGTCTAATAAATATATATGTAAAGTACGCTTTTTGTTGAAATTTTTTAAACCTTTGTTTATTTTTTT
TTCTTCATTCCGTAACTCTTCTACCTTCTTTATTTACTTTCTAAAATCCAAATACAAAACATAAAAATAA
ATAAACACAGAGTAAATTCCCAAATTATTCCATCATTAAAAGATACGAGGCGCGTGTAAGTTACGAATTC
GTAATCATGGTCATAGCTGTTTCCTGTGTGAAATTGTTATCCGCTCACAATTCCACACAACATACGAGCC
GGAAGCATAAAGTGTAAAGCCTGGGGTGCCTAATGAGTGAGCTAACTCACATTAATTGCGTTGCGCTCAC
TGCCCGCTTTCCAGTCGGGAAACCTGTCGTGCCAGCTGCATTAATGAATCGGCCAACGCGCGGGGAGAGG
CGGTTTGCGTATTGGGCGCTCTTCCGCTTCCTCGCTCACTGACTCGCTGCGCTCGGTCGTTCGGCTGCGG
CGAGCGGTATCAGCTCACTCAAAGGCGGTAATACGGTTATCCACAGAATCAGGGGATAACGCAGGAAAGA
ACATGTGAGCAAAAGGCCAGCAAAAGGCCAGGAACCGTAAAAAGGCCGCGTTGCTGGCGTTTTTCCATAG
GCTCCGCCCCCCTGACGAGCATCACAAAAATCGACGCTCAAGTCAGAGGTGGCGAAACCCGACAGGACTA
TAAAGATACCAGGCGTTTCCCCCTGGAAGCTCCCTCGTGCGCTCTCCTGTTCCGACCCTGCCGCTTACCG
GATACCTGTCCGCCTTTCTCCCTTCGGGAAGCGTGGCGCTTTCTCATAGCTCACGCTGTAGGTATCTCAG
TTCGGTGTAGGTCGTTCGCTCCAAGCTGGGCTGTGTGCACGAACCCCCCGTTCAGCCCGACCGCTGCGCC
TTATCCGGTAACTATCGTCTTGAGTCCAACCCGGTAAGACACGACTTATCGCCACTGGCAGCAGCCACTG
GTAACAGGATTAGCAGAGCGAGGTATGTAGGCGGTGCTACAGAGTTCTTGAAGTGGTGGCCTAACTACGG
CTACACTAGAAGGACAGTATTTGGTATCTGCGCTCTGCTGAAGCCAGTTACCTTCGGAAAAAGAGTTGGT
AGCTCTTGATCCGGCAAACAAACCACCGCTGGTAGCGGTGGTTTTTTTGTTTGCAAGCAGCAGATTACGC
GCAGAAAAAAAGGATCTCAAGAAGATCCTTTGATCTTTTCTACGGGGTCTGACGCTCAGTGGAACGAAAA
CTCACGTTAAGGGATTTTGGTCATGAGATTATCAAAAAGGATCTTCACCTAGATCCTTTTAAATTAAAAA
TGAAGTTTTAAATCAATCTAAAGTATATATGAGTAAACTTGGTCTGACAGTTACCAATGCTTAATCAGTG
AGGCACCTATCTCAGCGATCTGTCTATTTCGTTCATCCATAGTTGCCTGACTCCCCGTCGTGTAGATAAC
TACGATACGGGAGGGCTTACCATCTGGCCCCAGTGCTGCAATGATACCGCGAGACCCACGCTCACCGGCT
CCAGATTTATCAGCAATAAACCAGCCAGCCGGAAGGGCCGAGCGCAGAAGTGGTCCTGCAACTTTATCCG
CCTCCATCCAGTCTATTAATTGTTGCCGGGAAGCTAGAGTAAGTAGTTCGCCAGTTAATAGTTTGCGCAA
CGTTGTTGCCATTGCTACAGGCATCGTGGTGTCACGCTCGTCGTTTGGTATGGCTTCATTCAGCTCCGGT
TCCCAACGATCAAGGCGAGTTACATGATCCCCCATGTTGTGCAAAAAAGCGGTTAGCTCCTTCGGTCCTC
CGATCGTTGTCAGAAGTAAGTTGGCCGCAGTGTTATCACTCATGGTTATGGCAGCACTGCATAATTCTCT
TACTGTCATGCCATCCGTAAGATGCTTTTCTGTGACTGGTGAGTACTCAACCAAGTCATTCTGAGAATAG
TGTATGCGGCGACCGAGTTGCTCTTGCCCGGCGTCAATACGGGATAATACCGCGCCACATAGCAGAACTT
TAAAAGTGCTCATCATTGGAAAACGTTCTTCGGGGCGAAAACTCTCAAGGATCTTACCGCTGTTGAGATC
CAGTTCGATGTAACCCACTCGTGCACCCAACTGATCTTCAGCATCTTTTACTTTCACCAGCGTTTCTGGG
TGAGCAAAAACAGGAAGGCAAAATGCCGCAAAAAAGGGAATAAGGGCGACACGGAAATGTTGAATACTCA
TACTCTTCCTTTTTCAATATTATTGAAGCATTTATCAGGGTTATTGTCTCATGAGCGGATACATATTTGA
ATGTATTTAGAAAAATAAACAAATAGGGGTTCCGCGCACATTTCCCCGAAAAGTGCCACCTGACGTCTAA
GAAACCATTATTATCATGACATTAACCTATAAAAATAGGCGTATCACGAGGCCCTTTCGTCTCGCGCGTT
TCGGTGATGACGGTGAAAACCTCTGACACATGCAGCTCCCGGAGACGGTCACAGCTTGTCTGTAAGCGGA
TGCCGGGAGCAGACAAGCCCGTCAGGGCGCGTCAGCGGGTGTTGGCGGGTGTCGGGGCTGGCTTAACTAT
GCGGCATCAGAGCAGATTGTACTGAGAGTGCAC
Features (pLannotate 1.2.2; 17 found; start..end, strand, type, name):
    734..981     +  terminator     CYC1 terminator: S. cerevisiae CYC1; transcription terminator for CYC1
    986..1026    -  misc_feature   MCS (fragment): pUC18/19 multiple cloning site
   1027..1060    +  protein_bind   loxP: Cre-mediated recombination occurs in the 8-bp core sequence (GCATACAT). Cre recombinase
   1078..1294    +  promoter       URA3 promoter: S. cerevisiae URA3
   1295..2098    +  CDS            URA3: orotidine-5'-phosphate decarboxylase, required for uracil biosynthesis; S. cerevisiae URA3; yeast auxotrophic marker, counterselectable with 5-fluoroorotic acid (5-FOA)
   2177..2210    +  protein_bind   loxP: Cre-mediated recombination occurs in the 8-bp core sequence (GCATACAT). Cre recombinase
   2211..2232    -  misc_feature   MCS (fragment): pUC18/19 multiple cloning site
   2233..2724    +  misc_feature   CEN/ARS: S. cerevisiae CEN6 centromere fused to an autonomously replicating sequence
   2764..2780    -  protein_bind   lac operator: The lac repressor binds to the lac operator to inhibit transcription in E. coli. This inhibition can be relieved by adding lactose or isopropyl-β-D-thiogalactopyranoside (IPTG). lac repressor encoded by lacI
   2788..2818    -  promoter       lac promoter: promoter for the E. coli lac operon
   2833..2854    -  protein_bind   CAP binding site: CAP binding activates transcription in the presence of cAMP. E. coli catabolite activator protein
   2867..2959    -  CDS            lacI (fragment): lac repressor; lacI; The lac repressor binds to the lac operator to inhibit transcription in E. coli. This inhibition can be relieved by adding lactose or isopropyl-β-D-thiogalactopyranoside (IPTG).
   3142..3730    -  rep_origin     ori: high-copy-number ColE1/pMB1/pBR322/pUC origin of replication
   3901..4761    -  CDS            AmpR: β-lactamase; bla; confers resistance to ampicillin, carbenicillin, and related antibiotics
   4762..4866    -  promoter       AmpR promoter: bla
   4961..4996    +  CDS            rop (fragment): Rop protein, which maintains plasmids at low copy number; rop
   5098..6       +  misc_feature   bom (fragment) (across the origin): basis of mobility region from pBR322
