[The description below was written by a language model from this plasmid's Addgene catalogue record and pLannotate feature annotations shown in this document.]
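Description:
pXP712 is an empty yeast expression backbone built on pUC18, one member of a vector set with regulated promoters developed for systematic metabolic engineering in Saccharomyces cerevisiae. It is a shuttle plasmid of about 5.1 kb. In E. coli it replicates from the high-copy pUC-type ColE1 origin and is selected through the β-lactamase (AmpR) gene. In yeast it is maintained by a CEN6/ARS element, which typically gives stable, low-copy, centromeric inheritance. Residual pUC sequences (lac promoter and operator, CAP site, and small lacI, rop and bom fragments) are backbone remnants with no evident role in the yeast application.

The expression cassette is recorded as driven by the PGK1 promoter, a strong glycolytic yeast promoter. The automated feature table does not annotate this promoter, but roughly 700 bp upstream of the CYC1 terminator is unannotated, which would be consistent with its position. A gene of interest would be cloned between the promoter and the CYC1 terminator, although the record does not detail the cloning sites available there. Yeast selection relies on URA3 under its own promoter, which complements uracil auxotrophy and can be counterselected with 5-fluoroorotic acid. The URA3 marker is flanked by two loxP sites in the same orientation, so Cre recombinase can excise it, allowing the marker to be reused in successive engineering steps. Repository quality-control sequencing found a few differences from the depositor's sequence that are not thought to affect function.
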