Addgene plasmid #46054: pXP712
Purpose: (Empty Backbone)
Depositing lab: Nancy DaSilva. Depositing organization: University of California, Irvine. Publication: Development and characterization of a vector set with regulated promoters for systematic metabolic engineering in Saccharomyces cerevisiae. Shen MW, Fang F, Sandmeyer S, Da Silva NA. Yeast. 2012 Dec;29(12):495-503. doi: 10.1002/yea.2930. Epub 2012 Nov 19. PubMed 23166051.
Backbone
  Vector backbone: pUC18
  Backbone manufacturer: Invitrogen
  Backbone size (bp): 5146
  Vector type: Yeast Expression
  Promoter: PGK1
  Selectable markers: URA3
Growth in bacteria
  Bacterial resistance: Ampicillin, 100 μg/mL
  Growth temperature: 37°C
  Growth strain: XL1 Blue
  Copy number: High Copy
Terms and licenses: Academic/Nonprofit Terms; Industry Terms: Not Available to Industry
Depositor comments: Addgene's quality control sequencing has identified a few discrepancies compared to the depositor's full sequence; these differences are not thought to affect plasmid function.
How to cite: pXP712 was a gift from Nancy DaSilva (Addgene plasmid # 46054 ; http://n2t.net/addgene:46054 ; RRID:Addgene_46054)
