>Addgene plasmid #46054 | pXP712 | addgene partial sequence | sequence record 66336 | CYC1 5'-GCGTGAATGTAAGCGTGAC-3'
GACTAGTATATTTGTTGTAAAAAGTAGATAATTACTTCCTTGATGATCTGTAAAAAAGAGAAAAAGAAAG
CATCTAAGAACTTGAAAAACTACGAATTAGAAAAGACCAAATATGTATTTCTTGCATTGACCAATTTATG
CAAGTTTATATATATGTAAATGTAAGTTTCACGAGGTTCTACTAAACTAAACCACCCCCTTGGTTAGAAG
AAAAGAGTGTGTGAGAACAGGCTGTTGTTGTCACACGATTCGGACAATTCTGTTTGAAAGAGAGAGAGTA
ACAGTACGATCGAACGAACTTTGCTCTGGAGATCACAGTGGGCATCATAGCATGTGGTACTAAACCCTTT
CCCGCCATTCCAGAACCTTCGATTGCTTGTTACAAAACCTGTGAGCCGTCGCTAGGACCTTGTTGTGTGA
CGAAATTGGAAGCTGCAATCAATAGGAAGACAGGAAGTCGAGCGTGTCTGGGTTTTTTCAGTTTTGTTCT
TTTTGCAAACAAATCACGAGCGACGGTAATTTCTTTCTCGATAAGAGGCCACGTGCTTTATGAGGGTAAC
ATCAATTCAAGAAGGAGGGAAACACTTCCTTTTTCTGGCCCTGATAATAGTATGAGGGTGAAGCCAAAAT
AAAGGATTCGCGCCCAAATCGGCATCTTTAAATGCAGGTATGCGATAGTTCCTCACTCTTTCCTTACTCA
CGAGTAATTCTTGCAAATGCCTCATATGCCTGGTGCACTCTCAGTACAATCTGCTCTGATGCCGCATAGT
TAAGCCAGCCCCGACACCCGCCAACACCCGCTGACGCGCCCTGACGGGCTTGTCTGCTCCCGGCATCCGC
TTACAGACAAGCTGTGACCGTCTCCGGGAGCTGCATGTGTCAGA
