>Addgene plasmid #46054 | pXP712 | addgene partial sequence | sequence record 67460 | URA3-F 5'-GAGAAGATGCGGCCAGCAAAA-3'
TATAAGTAAATGCATGTATACTAAACTCACAAATTAGAGCTTCAATTTAATTATATCAGTTATTACCCAT
AACTTCGTATAGCATACATTATACGAAGTTATCCCGGGTACCGAGCTCGAATTCGTAACTTACACGCGCC
TCGTATCTTTTAATGATGGAATAATTTGGGAATTTACTCTGTGTTTATTTATTTTTATGTTTTGTATTTG
GATTTTAGAAAGTAAATAAAGAAGGTAGAAGAGTTACGGAATGAAGAAAAAAAAATAAACAAAGGTTTAA
AAAATTTCAACAAAAAGCGTACTTTACATATATATTTATTAGACAAGAAAAGCAGATTAAATAGATATAC
ATTCGATTAACGATAAGTAAAATGTAAAATCACAGGATTTTCGTGTGTGGTCTTCTACACAGACAAGATG
AAACAATTCGGCATTAATACCTGAGAGCAGGAAGAGCAAGATAAAAGGTAGTATTTGTTGGCGATCCCCC
TAGAGTCTTTTACATCTTCGGAAAACAAAAACTATTTTTTCTTTAATTTCTTTTTTTACTTTCTATTTTT
AATTTATATATTTATATTAAAAAATTTAAATTATAATTATTTTTATAGCACGTGATGAATTCGTAATCAT
GTCATAGCTGTTTCCTGTGTGAAATTGTTATCCGCTCACAATTCCACACAACATACGAGCCGGAAGCATA
AAGTGTAAAGCCTGGGGTGCCTAATGAGTGAGCTAACTCACATTAATTGCGTTGCGCTCACTGCCCGCTT
TCCAGTCGGGAAACCTGTCGTGCCAGCTGCATTAATGAATCGGCCAACGCGCG
